Addgene plasmid #124847: pAAV-FLEX-SaCas9-U6-sgSlc17a6
Purpose: Mutagenesis of Slc17a6 with SauCas9
Depositing lab: Larry Zweifel. Depositing organization: University of Washington. Publication: Conditional Single Vector CRISPR/SaCas9 Viruses for Efficient Mutagenesis in the Adult Mouse Nervous System. Hunker AC, Soden ME, Krayushkina D, Heymann G, Awatramani R, Zweifel LS. Cell Rep. 2020 Mar 24;30(12):4303-4316.e6. doi: 10.1016/j.celrep.2020.02.092. PubMed 32209486.
Backbone
  Vector backbone: pX601
  Vector type: Mouse Targeting, AAV, CRISPR
Growth in bacteria
  Bacterial resistance: Ampicillin, 100 μg/mL
  Growth temperature: 37°C
  Growth strain: NEB Stable
  Copy number: High Copy
Gene/Insert
  Gene/Insert name: Slc17a6 gRNA
  gRNA/shRNA sequence: TATGCTGATCCCATCTGCAGC
  Species: M. musculus (mouse)
  Entrez Gene: Slc17a6 (a.k.a. 2900073D12Rik, DNPI, VGLUT2)
  Cloning method: Restriction Enzyme; 5′ cloning site Unknown (unknown if destroyed); 3′ cloning site Unknown (unknown if destroyed)
Terms and licenses: Academic/Nonprofit Terms; Industry Terms: Not Available to Industry
How to cite: pAAV-FLEX-SaCas9-U6-sgSlc17a6 was a gift from Larry Zweifel (Addgene plasmid # 124847 ; http://n2t.net/addgene:124847 ; RRID:Addgene_124847)
