[The description below was written by a language model from this plasmid's Addgene catalogue record and pLannotate feature annotations shown in this document.]
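Description:
pAAV-FLEX-SaCas9-U6-sgSlc17a6 is a single-vector AAV CRISPR plasmid built on the pX601 backbone for Cre-dependent mutagenesis of the mouse Slc17a6 gene (also known as VGLUT2) with Staphylococcus aureus Cas9. It is propagated in bacteria as a high-copy plasmid through a ColE1/pUC-type origin, with ampicillin selection from the β-lactamase gene, and it also carries an f1 phage origin. The payload is flanked by AAV2 inverted terminal repeats, which allow it to be packaged into recombinant AAV particles. The annotation detects the upstream ITR only as short fragments, while the downstream ITR is recognised in full.

Two expression units sit between the ITRs. The first uses the CMV enhancer and promoter together with a bovine growth hormone polyadenylation signal. Its coding sequence is SaCas9 fused to a nucleoplasmin nuclear localization signal and a 3xHA epitope tag, and this sequence lies in the antisense orientation relative to the promoter. It is bracketed by pairs of lox2272 and loxP sites in opposing orientation, the classic FLEX (DIO) arrangement. Without Cre, no functional Cas9 transcript is made. In Cre-expressing cells, recombination at the incompatible lox pairs inverts the cassette and locks it in the sense orientation, turning on nuclease expression. The second unit is a human U6 RNA polymerase III promoter that constitutively drives a guide RNA, made up of the Slc17a6-targeting spacer joined to the Sa gRNA scaffold.

The small size of SaCas9 lets both nuclease and guide fit in one AAV genome. The construct is intended for viral delivery into Cre-driver mice to disrupt Slc17a6 in genetically defined cell populations, such as in the adult nervous system.
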