Features (pLannotate 1.2.2; 26 found; start..end, strand, type, name):
     12..39      +  repeat_region  AAV2 ITR (fragment): inverted terminal repeat of adeno-associated virus serotype 2 inverted
     68..95      +  repeat_region  AAV2 ITR (fragment): inverted terminal repeat of adeno-associated virus serotype 2 inverted
    154..533     +  enhancer       CMV enhancer: human cytomegalovirus immediate early enhancer
    534..737     +  promoter       CMV promoter: human cytomegalovirus (CMV) immediate early promoter
    774..807     +  protein_bind   lox2272: Cre-mediated recombination occurs in the 8-bp core sequence (GGATACTT). lox2272 sites are compatible with each other, but incompatible with loxP or loxN sites (Lee and Saito, 1988). Cre recombinase
    808..857     -  intron         β-globin intron (fragment): internally truncated intron from human β-globin
    858..891     +  protein_bind   loxP: Cre-mediated recombination occurs in the 8-bp core sequence (GCATACAT). Cre recombinase
    901..929     -  CDS            3xHA (fragment): three tandem HA epitope tags
    940..956     -  CDS            3xHA (fragment): three tandem HA epitope tags
    967..983     -  CDS            3xHA (fragment): three tandem HA epitope tags
    990..1037    -  CDS            nucleoplasmin NLS: bipartite nuclear localization signal from nucleoplasmin
   1038..4193    -  CDS            cas9: CAS9_STAAU - Experimental evidence at protein level: Swiss-Prot protein existence level 1. CRISPR (clustered regularly interspaced short palindromic repeat) is an adaptive immune system that provides protection against mobile genetic elements (viruses, transposable elements and conjugative plasmids). CRISPR clusters contain spacers, sequences complementary to antecedent mobile elements, and target invading nucleic acids. CRISPR clusters are transcribed and processed into CRISPR RNA (crRNA). In type II CRISPR systems correct processing of pre-crRNA requires a trans- encoded small RNA (tracrRNA)
   4270..4303    -  protein_bind   lox2272: Cre-mediated recombination occurs in the 8-bp core sequence (GGATACTT). lox2272 sites are compatible with each other, but incompatible with loxP or loxN sites (Lee and Saito, 1988). Cre recombinase
   4304..4353    -  intron         β-globin intron (fragment): internally truncated intron from human β-globin
   4354..4387    -  protein_bind   loxP: Cre-mediated recombination occurs in the 8-bp core sequence (GCATACAT). Cre recombinase
   4418..4529    +  polyA_signal   bGH poly(A) signal: bovine growth hormone polyadenylation signal
   4632..4872    +  promoter       U6 promoter: RNA polymerase III promoter for human U6 snRNA
   4903..4978    +  misc_RNA       Sa gRNA scaffold: guide RNA scaffold for the Staphylococcus aureus CRISPR/Cas9 system
   4992..5132    +  repeat_region  AAV2 ITR: inverted terminal repeat of adeno-associated virus serotype 2 inverted
   5137..5188    -  misc_feature   bom (fragment): basis of mobility region from pBR322
   5207..5662    +  rep_origin     f1 ori (sequence partly withheld): f1 bacteriophage origin of replication; arrow indicates direction of (+) strand synthesis
   5663..5712    -  misc_feature   bom (fragment): basis of mobility region from pBR322
   5814..5849    -  CDS            rop (fragment): Rop protein, which maintains plasmids at low copy number; rop
   5944..6048    +  promoter       AmpR promoter: bla
   6049..6909    +  CDS            AmpR: β-lactamase; bla; confers resistance to ampicillin, carbenicillin, and related antibiotics
   7080..7668    +  rep_origin     ori: high-copy-number ColE1/pMB1/pBR322/pUC origin of replication
>Addgene plasmid #124847 | pAAV-FLEX-SaCas9-U6-sgSlc17a6 | addgene full sequence | sequence record 243565 | Addgene NGS Result
CCTGCAGGCAGCTGCGCGCTCGCTCGCTCACTGAGGCCGCCCGGGCGTCGGGCGACCTTTGGTCGCCCGG
CCTCAGTGAGCGAGCGAGCGCGCAGAGAGGGAGTGGCCAACTCCATCACTAGGGGTTCCTGCGGCCTCTA
GACTCGAGGCGTTGACATTGATTATTGACTAGTTATTAATAGTAATCAATTACGGGGTCATTAGTTCATA
GCCCATATATGGAGTTCCGCGTTACATAACTTACGGTAAATGGCCCGCCTGGCTGACCGCCCAACGACCC
CCGCCCATTGACGTCAATAATGACGTATGTTCCCATAGTAACGCCAATAGGGACTTTCCATTGACGTCAA
TGGGTGGAGTATTTACGGTAAACTGCCCACTTGGCAGTACATCAAGTGTATCATATGCCAAGTACGCCCC
CTATTGACGTCAATGACGGTAAATGGCCCGCCTGGCATTATGCCCAGTACATGACCTTATGGGACTTTCC
TACTTGGCAGTACATCTACGTATTAGTCATCGCTATTACCATGGTGATGCGGTTTTGGCAGTACATCAAT
GGGCGTGGATAGCGGTTTGACTCACGGGGATTTCCAAGTCTCCACCCCATTGACGTCAATGGGAGTTTGT
TTTGGCACCAAAATCAACGGGACTTTCCAAAATGTCGTAACAACTCCGCCCCATTGACGCAAATGGGCGG
TAGGCGTGTACGGTGGGAGGTCTATATAAGCAGAGCTCTCTGGCTAACTACCGGTGCTAGCGTCGACTCC
GGAATAACTTCGTATAGGATACTTTATACGAAGTTATGCAGAATGGTAGCTGGATTGTAGCTGCTATTAG
CAATATGAAACCTCTTAATAACTTCGTATAGCATACATTATACGAAGTTATGGCGCGCCTTAAGCGTAAT
CTGGAACATCGTATGGGTAAGCGTAATCTGGAACATCGTATGGGTAAGCGTAATCTGGAACATCGTATGG
GTAGGATCCCTTTTTCTTTTTTGCCTGGCCGGCCTTTTTCGTGGCCGCCGGCCTTTTGCCCTTTTTGATG
ATCTGAGGGTGCTTCTTAGATTTCACTTCATACAGGTTGCCCAGAATGTCTGTGCTGTACTTCTTAATGC
TCTGGGTCTTGGAGGCGATTGTCTTAATGATCCTGGGGGGCCTCTTGTCGTTCATGTTTTCCAGGTACTC
GCGGTAGGTGATGTCGATCATGTTCACTTCGATCCGGTTCAGCAGGTCGTTGTTCACGCCGATCACTCTA
TACAGCTCGCCGTTGATCTTGATCAGATCGTTGTTGTAGAAGGAGGCGATAAACTCGGCCTGGTTGCTGA
TCTTCTTCAGCTTCTTAGCTTCCTCATAGCACTTGCTATTCACTTCGTAGTAGTTTTCTTTTTTGATCAC
ATCCAGATTCTTCACGGTCACGAACTTGTACACGCCATTGTCCAGGTACACGTCGAATCTGTAGGGCTTC
AGGGACAGCTTCACGACCTTGTTTCTGCTGTTGGGGTAGTCGTCGGTGATGTCCAGATGGGCGTTCAGTT
TGTTGCCGTAATACTTAATCTTCTTGATCACGGGGCCGTTGTCCTTTTTGGAGTACTTGGTCAGGTAGTT
CCCGGTTTCCTCGTAGTACTTGTACAGGGGATTCTTCTCGTCGCCGTACTGTTCCATAATCAGCTTCAGT
TTCTGGTAGGTCTGGGGGTCGTGGTGGTACATCAGCAGCTTTTCGGGGCTCTTGTTGATCAGCTTTTTCA
GCTTGTCATTGTCCTTGTCGTACAGGCCGTTCAGATTGTTCACGATCAGGGTGTTGCCCTTGTCGTCCTT
CCGGGTGGAGTACAGGGTGTCGTTAATCAGCTCTCTATTAGGCTTCTTGTCCACCCGGTGGCTGTACTTG
TAGTCCTTGAAGTCCTTAATGTGCTTGATCTGGTGGGGGGTGATGAAGATCTCTTTGTACTCCTGCTCGG
TTTCGATCTCGGGCATGCTCTCGGCCTGCTTTTCCTCGAACATCTGGTTTTCCATCACTTTTTTGGCCTT
GTCCAGTTTCTTCCACTCTTTGAAGATGAAATCGGCGTTGGCAATGATCAGGGCGTCCTCGGCGTGGTGC
TTGTACCCCTTGTTCCGCTCTTTCTTAAACTTCCACTTCCGCCGCAGAAAGCTGGTGAAGCCGCCATTGA
TGGACTTCACTTTCACGTCCAGGTTGTTCACTCTGAAGTAGCTCCGCAGCAGGTTCATCAGGCCTCTGGT
GGCGTATCTGGTATCCACCAGGTTCCGGTTGATGAAGTCTTTCTGCACGGAGAACCTGTTGATGTCCCGT
TCTTCCAGCAGATACTCTTTCTTGGTCTTGCTGATTCTGCCCTTGCCCTTGGCCAGATTCAGGATGTGCT
TCTTGAAGGTTTCGTAGCTGATCTTGCTGTCGCTGCTGCTCAGGTACTGGAATGGGGTCCGGTTGCCCTT
CTTGCTGTTTTCTTCCTGCTTCACGAGCACCTTGTTGTTGAAGCTGTTGTCGAAGGACACGCTTCTGGGG
ATGATGTGGTCCACCTCATAGTTGAAGGGGTTGTTCAGCAGATCTTCCAGAGGGATGGCTTCCAGGCTGT
ACAGGCACTTGCCTTCCTGCATGTCGTGCAGCTTGATCTTCTCGATCAGGTACTTGGCGTTCTCTTTGCC
GGTGGTCCGGATGATTTCCTCGATCCGCTCGTTGGTCTGCCGGTTCCGCTTCTGCATCTCGTTGATCATT
TTCTGGGCGTCCTTGGAGTTCTTCTCGCGGGCCAGCTCGATAATGATGTCGTTGGGCAGGCCGTACTTCT
TGATGATGGCGTTGATCACTTTGATGCTCTGGATGAAGCTTCTCTTCACGACGGGGCTCAGGATGAAGTC
GTCCACCAGGGTGGTGGGGATCTCTTTCTGCTGGGACAGGTCCACCTTCTTGGGCACCAGCTTCAGCCGG
TTGAAGATAGCGATCTGGTTGTCGTTGGTGTGCCACAGCTCGTCCAGGATCAGGTTGATGGCCTTCAGGC
TCAGGTTGTGGGTGCCGGTATAGCCCTTCAGATTAGAGATCTGCTCGATCTCTTCCTGGGTCAGCTCGGA
GTTCAGATTGGTCAGTTCTTCCTGGATGTCCTCGCTGCTCTGGTAGATGGTCAGGATCTTGGCAATCTGA
TCCAGCAGCTCGGCGTTCTCAATAATCTCTTTCCGGGCGGTAATGTCCTTGATGTCGTGGTACACCTTCA
GGTTGGTGAACTCGGGCTTGCCGGTGCTGGTCACTCTGTAGCCCTTAATATCCTCTTCGTTCACGAGGAT
TTCTTTGGCGATCTGCTTCAGGGTGGGCTTCTTCTTCTGCTTGAACACGTTCTCGATGATCTGGAACTTC
TCGTAATATTCCAGCTTCTCGTTCTCGTCCCTGGTGATCACGAGATTGTTCAGGTCGTTCAGGGCGTTGT
ACAGGTCGGCGTTGTAGGCGTACTTCACGCTCCGCAGTTCCTCGGGGAAGTAGGTGCAGTGGCCCATCAG
CATCTCGTACCATTCTTTGATGTCCTTCCAGCCGAAGGGGCTGCCCTCGCCAGGTCCCTCATAGTAGGTC
CGCCGGGTTTCCAGCAGGTCGATGTAGGTGTCGATGAAGCTCTGGTCCAGCTGGTGGTAGGCCTTCTGCA
CCTTCAGCAGCTGTTTGGCTTCTTTCACGTAGTCGCTGGTCTTGAATCTGTTGATGCTGCCCCGCACTTC
GCCGTCTTTCTTCAGCCGTTCCAGCTGCAGTTCGGCCACGTATTTCTCTTCCAGGGCCTTGCTGTTCCGG
CTGATCTGCTCTTTGGTGGACAGCTCGTTGCCGGTGTCCTCTTCCACCTCGTTCACGTTGTGCACGCCTC
TTCTCTTGGCCAGGTGCAGCAGGGCGGCAGAGAACTCTTCCTCGCTCAGCTTCTGGCTCAGGCCCTTCAC
TCTGGCCTCGTAGGGGTTGATGCCGCTCAGCTCGCTGTGGTCGGTCAGCAGGTTGTAGTCGAACAGCAGC
TTCTTCACTCTCTGGATTCTATGCCGCCTCCGCCGCTTCAGCCTTCTGGCGCCTCTCTTGCTCCGCCTGC
CCTCGTTGTTTTCCACGTTGGCCTCTTTGAACAGCCGCACGCCGGCATCGATCACGTCCCGTGTCTCGTA
GTCGATGATGCCGTAGCCCACGCTGGTGATGCCGATGTCCAGGCCCAGGATGTAGTTCCGCTTGGCTGCT
GGGACTCCGTGGATACCGACCTTCCGCTTCTTCTTTGGGGCCATGCGGCCGCTGCAGACCGGTGCTAGCA
TAACTTCGTATAAAGTATCCTATACGAAGTTATTTGCCTTAACCCAGAAATTATCACTGTTATTCTTTAG
AATGGTGCAAAGAATAACTTCGTATAATGTATGCTATACGAAGTTATGAATTCCTAGAGCTCGCTGATCA
GCCTCGACTGTGCCTTCTAGTTGCCAGCCATCTGTTGTTTGCCCCTCCCCCGTGCCTTCCTTGACCCTGG
AAGGTGCCACTCCCACTGTCCTTTCCTAATAAAATGAGGAAATTGCATCGCATTGTCTGAGTAGGTGTCA
TTCTATTCTGGGGGGTGGGGTGGGGCAGGACAGCAAGGGGGAGGATTGGGAAGAGAATAGCAGGCATGCT
GGGGAGGTACCGAGGGCCTATTTCCCATGATTCCTTCATATTTGCATATACGATACAAGGCTGTTAGAGA
GATAATTGGAATTAATTTGACTGTAAACACAAAGATATTAGTACAAAATACGTGACGTAGAAAGTAATAA
TTTCTTGGGTAGTTTGCAGTTTTAAAATTATGTTTTAAAATGGACTATCATATGCTTACCGTAACTTGAA
AGTATTTCGATTTCTTGGCTTTATATATCTTGTGGAAAGGACGAAACACCGTATGCTGATCCCATCTGCA
GCGTTTTAGTACTCTGGAAACAGAATCTACTAAAACAAGGCAAAATGCCGTGTTTATCTCGTCAACTTGT
TGGCGAGATTTTTGCGGCCGCAGGAACCCCTAGTGATGGAGTTGGCCACTCCCTCTCTGCGCGCTCGCTC
GCTCACTGAGGCCGGGCGACCAAAGGTCGCCCGACGCCCGGGCTTTGCCCGGGCGGCCTCAGTGAGCGAG
CGAGCGCGCAGCTGCCTGCAGGGGCGCCTGATGCGGTATTTTCTCCTTACGCATCTGTGCGGTATTTCAC
ACCGCATA
[95 nt withheld, positions 5189-5283]
T
[46 nt withheld, positions 5285-5330]
C
[141 nt withheld, positions 5332-5472]
CCTTTGACGTTGGAGTCCACGTTCTTT
[37 nt withheld, positions 5500-5536]
ACTCTATCTCGGGCTATTCTTTTGATTTATAAGGGATTTTGCCGATTTCGGTCTATTGGTTAAAAAATGA
GCTGATTTAACAAAAATTTAACGCGAATTTTAACAAAATATTAACGTTTACAATTTTATGGTGCACTCTC
AGTACAATCTGCTCTGATGCCGCATAGTTAAGCCAGCCCCGACACCCGCCAACACCCGCTGACGCGCCCT
GACGGGCTTGTCTGCTCCCGGCATCCGCTTACAGACAAGCTGTGACCGTCTCCGGGAGCTGCATGTGTCA
GAGGTTTTCACCGTCATCACCGAAACGCGCGAGACGAAAGGGCCTCGTGATACGCCTATTTTTATAGGTT
AATGTCATGATAATAATGGTTTCTTAGACGTCAGGTGGCACTTTTCGGGGAAATGTGCGCGGAACCCCTA
TTTGTTTATTTTTCTAAATACATTCAAATATGTATCCGCTCATGAGACAATAACCCTGATAAATGCTTCA
ATAATATTGAAAAAGGAAGAGTATGAGTATTCAACATTTCCGTGTCGCCCTTATTCCCTTTTTTGCGGCA
TTTTGCCTTCCTGTTTTTGCTCACCCAGAAACGCTGGTGAAAGTAAAAGATGCTGAAGATCAGTTGGGTG
CACGAGTGGGTTACATCGAACTGGATCTCAACAGCGGTAAGATCCTTGAGAGTTTTCGCCCCGAAGAACG
TTTTCCAATGATGAGCACTTTTAAAGTTCTGCTATGTGGCGCGGTATTATCCCGTATTGACGCCGGGCAA
GAGCAACTCGGTCGCCGCATACACTATTCTCAGAATGACTTGGTTGAGTACTCACCAGTCACAGAAAAGC
ATCTTACGGATGGCATGACAGTAAGAGAATTATGCAGTGCTGCCATAACCATGAGTGATAACACTGCGGC
CAACTTACTTCTGACAACGATCGGAGGACCGAAGGAGCTAACCGCTTTTTTGCACAACATGGGGGATCAT
GTAACTCGCCTTGATCGTTGGGAACCGGAGCTGAATGAAGCCATACCAAACGACGAGCGTGACACCACGA
TGCCTGTAGCAATGGCAACAACGTTGCGCAAACTATTAACTGGCGAACTACTTACTCTAGCTTCCCGGCA
ACAATTAATAGACTGGATGGAGGCGGATAAAGTTGCAGGACCACTTCTGCGCTCGGCCCTTCCGGCTGGC
TGGTTTATTGCTGATAAATCTGGAGCCGGTGAGCGTGGAAGCCGCGGTATCATTGCAGCACTGGGGCCAG
ATGGTAAGCCCTCCCGTATCGTAGTTATCTACACGACGGGGAGTCAGGCAACTATGGATGAACGAAATAG
ACAGATCGCTGAGATAGGTGCCTCACTGATTAAGCATTGGTAACTGTCAGACCAAGTTTACTCATATATA
CTTTAGATTGATTTAAAACTTCATTTTTAATTTAAAAGGATCTAGGTGAAGATCCTTTTTGATAATCTCA
TGACCAAAATCCCTTAACGTGAGTTTTCGTTCCACTGAGCGTCAGACCCCGTAGAAAAGATCAAAGGATC
TTCTTGAGATCCTTTTTTTCTGCGCGTAATCTGCTGCTTGCAAACAAAAAAACCACCGCTACCAGCGGTG
GTTTGTTTGCCGGATCAAGAGCTACCAACTCTTTTTCCGAAGGTAACTGGCTTCAGCAGAGCGCAGATAC
CAAATACTGTTCTTCTAGTGTAGCCGTAGTTAGGCCACCACTTCAAGAACTCTGTAGCACCGCCTACATA
CCTCGCTCTGCTAATCCTGTTACCAGTGGCTGCTGCCAGTGGCGATAAGTCGTGTCTTACCGGGTTGGAC
TCAAGACGATAGTTACCGGATAAGGCGCAGCGGTCGGGCTGAACGGGGGGTTCGTGCACACAGCCCAGCT
TGGAGCGAACGACCTACACCGAACTGAGATACCTACAGCGTGAGCTATGAGAAAGCGCCACGCTTCCCGA
AGGGAGAAAGGCGGACAGGTATCCGGTAAGCGGCAGGGTCGGAACAGGAGAGCGCACGAGGGAGCTTCCA
GGGGGAAACGCCTGGTATCTTTATAGTCCTGTCGGGTTTCGCCACCTCTGACTTGAGCGTCGATTTTTGT
GATGCTCGTCAGGGGGGCGGAGCCTATGGAAAAACGCCAGCAACGCGGCCTTTTTACGGTTCCTGGCCTT
TTGCTGGCCTTTTGCTCACATGT
