>Addgene plasmid #124847 | pAAV-FLEX-SaCas9-U6-sgSlc17a6 | depositor partial sequence | sequence record 238459 | U6 promoter, sgRNA insert, SaCas9 sgRNA scaffold
GAGGGCCTATTTCCCATGATTCCTTCATATTTGCATATACGATACAAGGCTGTTAGAGAGATAATTGGAA
TTAATTTGACTGTAAACACAAAGATATTAGTACAAAATACGTGACGTAGAAAGTAATAATTTCTTGGGTA
GTTTGCAGTTTTAAAATTATGTTTTAAAATGGACTATCATATGCTTACCGTAACTTGAAAGTATTTCGAT
TTCTTGGCTTTATATATCTTGTGGAAAGGACGAAACACCGTATGCTGATCCCATCTGCAGCGTTTTAGTA
CTCTGGAAACAGAATCTACTAAAACAAGGCAAAATGCCGTGTTTATCTCGTCAACTTGTTGGCGAGA
